Addgene plasmid #26364: pENTR4_FLAG/HA_EWSR1_His6
Depositing lab: Thomas Tuschl. Depositing organization: Rockefeller University. Publication: mRNA and protein levels of FUS, EWSR1, and TAF15 are upregulated in liposarcoma. Spitzer JI, Ugras S, Runge S, Decarolis P, Antonescu C, Tuschl T, Singer S. Genes Chromosomes Cancer. 2011 May . 50(5):338-47. 10.1002/gcc.20858 PubMed 21344536.
Backbone
  Vector backbone: pENTR4
  Backbone manufacturer: Invitrogen
  Backbone size w/o insert (bp): 2240
  Vector type: Entry vector
Growth in bacteria
  Bacterial resistance: Kanamycin, 50 μg/mL
  Growth temperature: 37°C
  Growth strain: DH5alpha
  Copy number: High Copy
Gene/Insert
  Gene/Insert name: EWSR1
  Species: H. sapiens (human)
  Insert size (bp): 2116
  Mutation: delta 657 (stop codon)
  GenBank ID: NM_005243
  Entrez Gene: EWSR1 (a.k.a. EWS, EWS-FLI1)
  Tag / fusion protein: FLAG/HA (N terminal on insert); His6 (C terminal on insert)
  Cloning method: Restriction Enzyme; 5′ cloning site NcoI (destroyed during cloning); 3′ cloning site EcoRV (not destroyed)
  Sequencing primers: 5′ pENTR-F; 3′ pENTR-R
Terms and licenses: Academic/Nonprofit Terms; Industry Terms: Not Available to Industry
How to cite: pENTR4_FLAG/HA_EWSR1_His6 was a gift from Thomas Tuschl (Addgene plasmid # 26364 ; http://n2t.net/addgene:26364 ; RRID:Addgene_26364)
