[The description below was written by a language model from this plasmid's Addgene catalogue record.]
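Description:
pENTR4_FLAG/HA_EWSR1_His6 is a Gateway entry clone built on the Invitrogen pENTR4 backbone (about 2.2 kb without insert). It is propagated in E. coli as a high-copy plasmid under kanamycin selection. As an entry vector it is not meant to express its cargo directly. The record lists no promoter driving the insert, and pENTR-type plasmids normally serve as donors in which the open reading frame is flanked by attL recombination sites. An LR recombination reaction then moves the frame into a destination vector that supplies the promoter and host-specific elements. No feature table was provided, so the att sites and origin of replication are inferred from the backbone type and are not individually documented here.

The payload is the human EWSR1 coding sequence, an insert of roughly 2.1 kb referenced to the NM_005243 transcript. EWSR1 encodes the RNA-binding protein also known as EWS. The insert carries a tandem FLAG/HA epitope tag at the N terminus and a His6 tag at the C terminus. The noted mutation, deletion of position 657, removes the native stop codon so that translation reads through into the C-terminal histidine tag. The fragment was inserted by restriction cloning between NcoI, which was destroyed in the process, and EcoRV, which was retained.

The dual tagging allows immunodetection or immunoprecipitation through FLAG and HA, and metal-affinity purification through His6, once the cassette has been transferred to an expression vector. The associated publication examines mRNA and protein levels of FUS, EWSR1 and TAF15 in liposarcoma. This suggests the clone served as a source of tagged EWSR1 for expression or protein-level studies of that family, though the record does not specify its exact use.
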