>Addgene plasmid #26364 | pENTR4_FLAG/HA_EWSR1_His6 | addgene partial sequence | sequence record 32530 | 26364 with pENTR-R
TGATGATATATTTTTATCTTGTGCAATGTAACATCAGAGATTTTGAGACACGGGCCAGAGCTGCAGCTGG
ATGGCAAATAATGATTTTATTTTGACTGATAGTGACCTGTTCGTTGCAACAAATTGATAAGCAATGCTTT
CTTATAATGCCAACTTTGTACAAGAAAGCTGGGTCTAGATATCTCAGTGGTGGTGGTGGTGGTGCTCGAG
TGCGGCCGCAAGCTTGTCGACGGAGCTCGAATTCGTGTAGGGCCGATCTCTGCGCTCCTGACGGTGCTCG
CCTTTATCCATTTTTCCAGGTCCTCCACGTCCTCCTCTTCTTCCTCCCATCTGTTCCATCAAAGGTCCAG
GGGGCCCCCCAGGGCCACCTCGTCTTCCTCCACCAAAGCCACCTCGGTCCATGCCCCGGCCACCACGGAA
GCCACCTCTGTCTCCACCACGGCCACCTCTGAACATTCCACCGGGACCACCACGATCCATGAGGCCACCT
CTTCCTCCCCGCATGCCACCAGGGCCACCTCTGCCACGATCACCACCCGGGGGCGGAAAGGGTGGCGGGA
GGAAGCCTTCAGGCTTTGGGGCCTTACACTGGTTGCACTCTGTTCTCCAGGCGAAGTTCTGGTTTCCACA
ACCCGGATTGGGACACTGCCAGTCTCCAGCTCGGTGCTGGACGTTTCCTCCTCCAGAGGGGTTCCCTCGG
GAACCCCGGGGTCCTCTTGG
