>Addgene plasmid #26364 | pENTR4_FLAG/HA_EWSR1_His6 | addgene partial sequence | sequence record 32531 | 26364 with pENTR-F
TGATTTTATTTTGACTGATAGTGACCTGTTCGTTGCAACAAATTGATAAGCAATGCTTTTTTATAATGCC
AACTTTGTACAAAAAAGCAGGCTCCACCATCCCATGGACTACAAGGACGACGATGACAAGTACCCTTATG
ACGTGCCCGATTACGCTGGATCCGAATTCATGGCGTCCACGGATTACAGTACCTATAGCCAAGCTGCAGC
GCAGCAGGGCTACAGTGCTTACACCGCCCAGCCCACTCAAGGATATGCACAGACCACCCAGGCATATGGG
CAACAAAGCTATGGAACCTATGGACAGCCCACTGATGTCAGCTATACCCAGGCTCAGACCACTGCAACCT
ATGGGCAGACCGCCTATGCAACTTCTTATGGACAGCCTCCCACTGGTTATACTACTCCAACTGCCCCCCA
GGCATACAGCCAGCCTGTCCAGGGGTATGGCACTGGTGCTTATGATACCACCACTGCTACAGTCACCACC
ACCCAGGCCTCCTATGCAGCTCAGTCTGCATATGGCACTCAGCCTGCTTATCCAGCCTATGGGCAGCAGC
CAGCAGCCACTGCACCTACAAGACCGCAGGATGGAAACAAGCCCACTGAGACTAGTCAACCTCAATCTAG
CACAGGGGGTTACAACCAGCCCAGCCTAGGATATGGACAGAGTAACTACAGTTATCCCCAGGTACCTGGG
AGCTACCCCATGCAGCCAGTCACTGCACCTCCATCCTACCCTCCTACCAGCTATTCCTCTACACAGCCGA
CTAGTTATGATCAGAGCAGTTACTCTCAGCAG
